>Addgene plasmid #229326 | pXTK089 [CDS_mBlueberry2_PartType9] | addgene full sequence | sequence record 464715 | Addgene NGS Result
TTGAGATCCTTTTTTTCTGCGCGTAATCTGCTGCTTGCAAACAAAAAAACCACCGCTACCAGCGGTGGTT
TGTTTGCCGGATCAAGAGCTACCAACTCTTTTTCCGAAGGTAACTGGCTTCAGCAGAGCGCAGATACCAA
ATACTGTTCTTCTAGTGTAGCCGTAGTTAGGCCACCACTTCAAGAACTCTGTAGCACCGCCTACATACCT
CGCTCTGCTAATCCTGTTACCAGTGGCTGCTGCCAGTGGCGATAAGTCGTGTCTTACCGGGTTGGACTCA
AGACGATAGTTACCGGATAAGGCGCAGCGGTCGGGCTGAACGGGGGGTTCGTGCACACAGCCCAGCTTGG
AGCGAACGACCTACACCGAACTGAGATACCTACAGCGTGAGCTATGAGAAAGCGCCACGCTTCCCGAAGG
GAGAAAGGCGGACAGGTATCCGGTAAGCGGCAGGGTCGGAACAGGAGAGCGCACGAGGGAGCTTCCAGGG
GGAAACGCCTGGTATCTTTATAGTCCTGTCGGGTTTCGCCACCTCTGACTTGAGCGTCGATTTTTGTGAT
GCTCGTCAGGGGGGCGGAGCCTATGGAAAAACGCCAGCAACGCGAGTCGGTCTCTAATGGTGAGCAAGGG
CGAGGAGAATAACATGGCCATCATCAAGGAGTTCATGCGCTTCAAGGTGCACGTGGAGGGCTCCGTGAAC
GGCCACGAGTTCGAGATCGAGGGCGAGGGCGAGGGCCGCCCCTACGAGGGCACCCAGACCGCCAAGCTGA
AGGTGACCAAGGGTGGCCCCCTGCCCTTCACCTGGGACATCCTGTCCCCTCAGTTCATGTTCGGCTCCAA
GGTCTACATTAAGCATCCAGCCGACATCCCCGACTACTTCAAGCTGTCCTTCCCCGAGGGCTTCAGGTGG
GAGCGCGTGATGAACTTCGAGGACGGCGGCGTGGTGACCGTGACCCAGGACTCCTCCCTGCAGGACGGCG
TGTTCATCTACAAGGTGAAGCTGCGCGGCACCAACTTCCCCTCCGACGGCCCCGTAATGCAGTGTCGTAC
CATGGGCTGGGAGGCCTTCACTGAGCGGATGTACCCCGAGGACGGCGCCCTGAAGAGCGAGATCAAGACG
AGGCTGAAGCTGAAGGACGGCGGCCACTACGACGCTGAGGTCAAGACCACCTACAAGGCCAAGAAGCCCG
TGCAGCTGCCCGGCGCCTACAACGTCGACATCAAGTTGGACATCGTGTCCCACAACGAGGACTACACCAT
CGTGGAACAGTACGAACGCGCCGAGGGCCGCCACTCCACCGGCGGCATGGACGAGCTGTACAAGTAAATC
TTGAGACCAGAGTAGCCCGCCTAATGAGCGGGCTTTTTTTTAATTCCCCTATTTGTTTATTTTTCTAAAT
ACATTCAAATATGTATCCGCTCATGAGACAATAACCCTGATAAATGCTTCAATAATATTGAAAAAGGAAG
AGTATGAGCATTCAGCATTTTCGTGTGGCGCTGATTCCGTTTTTTGCGGCGTTTTGCCTGCCGGTGTTTG
CGCATCCGGAAACCCTGGTGAAAGTGAAAGATGCGGAAGATCAACTGGGTGCGCGCGTGGGCTATATTGA
ACTGGATCTGAACAGCGGCAAAATTCTGGAATCTTTTCGTCCGGAAGAACGTTTTCCGATGATGAGCACC
TTTAAAGTGCTGCTGTGCGGTGCGGTTCTGAGCCGTGTGGATGCGGGCCAGGAACAACTGGGCCGTCGTA
TTCATTATAGCCAGAACGATCTGGTGGAATATAGCCCGGTGACCGAAAAACATCTGACCGATGGCATGAC
CGTGCGTGAACTGTGCAGCGCGGCGATTACCATGAGCGATAACACCGCGGCGAACCTGCTGCTGACGACC
ATTGGCGGTCCGAAAGAACTGACCGCGTTTCTGCATAACATGGGCGATCATGTGACCCGTCTGGATCGTT
GGGAACCGGAACTGAACGAAGCGATTCCGAACGATGAACGTGATACCACCATGCCGGCAGCAATGGCGAC
CACCCTGCGTAAACTGCTGACGGGTGAGCTGCTGACCCTGGCAAGCCGCCAGCAACTGATTGATTGGATG
GAAGCGGATAAAGTGGCGGGTCCGCTGCTGCGTAGCGCGCTGCCGGCTGGCTGGTTTATTGCGGATAAAA
GCGGTGCGGGCGAACGTGGCAGCCGTGGCATTATTGCGGCGCTGGGCCCGGATGGTAAACCGAGCCGTAT
TGTGGTGATTTATACCACCGGCAGCCAGGCGACGATGGATGAACGTAACCGTCAGATTGCGGAAATTGGC
GCGAGCCTGATTAAACATTGGTAAACCGATACAATTAAAGGCTCCTTTTGGAGCCTTTTTTTTTGGACGA
CCCTTGTCAGATCAAAGGATCTTC
Features (pLannotate 1.2.2; 5 found; start..end, strand, type, name):
      1..589     +  rep_origin     ori: high-copy-number ColE1/pMB1/pBR322/pUC origin of replication
    617..1327    +  CDS            mCherry2: derivative of the monomeric red fluorescent protein mCherry mammalian codon-optimized
   1382..1473    +  promoter       AmpR promoter: bla
   1474..2331    +  CDS            bla: BLAT_ECOLX - Experimental evidence at protein level: Swiss-Prot protein existence level 1. TEM-type are the most prevalent beta-lactamases in enterobacteria; they hydrolyze the beta-lactam bond in susceptible beta-lactam antibiotics, thus conferring resistance to penicillins and cephalosporins. TEM-3 and TEM-4 are capable of hydrolyzing cefotaxime and ceftazidime. TEM-5 is capable of hydrolyzing ceftazidime. TEM-6 is capable of hydrolyzing ceftazidime and aztreonam. TEM-8/CAZ-2, TEM- 16/CAZ-7 and TEM-24/CAZ-6 are markedly active against ceftazidime. IRT- 4 shows resistance to beta-lactamase in
   2338..2377    +  terminator     fd terminator: central terminator from bacteriophage fd (Otsuka and Kunisawa, 1982)
