[The description below was written by a language model from this plasmid's Addgene catalogue record and pLannotate feature annotations shown in this document.]
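Description:
pXTK089 [CDS_mBlueberry2_PartType9] is a small (about 2.4 kb) Golden Gate part plasmid from the XanthoMoClo modular cloning toolkit, which was developed for genetic engineering of the bacterial genera Xanthobacter and Roseixanthobacter. It is built on the pXTK backbone and is catalogued as a bacterial expression vector, although its role is that of a storage plasmid for a single standardized part. It is maintained in E. coli under ampicillin selection, provided by a TEM-type beta-lactamase gene (bla) driven by its native AmpR promoter and followed by the bacteriophage fd terminator. Replication relies on a ColE1/pMB1/pUC-type origin. The automated annotation describes this origin as high-copy, whereas the catalogue entry lists the plasmid as low copy; the record does not resolve the difference.

The payload is a synthetic coding sequence for mBlueberry2, a blue fluorescent protein, formatted as a "Part Type 9" CDS in the toolkit's assembly scheme. The feature table labels this roughly 710 bp open reading frame as mCherry2. This most likely reflects sequence similarity, since mBlueberry2 belongs to the mCherry-related family of monomeric fluorescent proteins, rather than a different insert. No promoter, ribosome binding site or terminator is annotated around the coding sequence, consistent with a bare CDS part that is not meant to be expressed from this plasmid. The Type IIS restriction sites and overhangs used to release the part are not listed in the record. The part is intended to be combined with other toolkit parts, such as promoters and terminators, in Golden Gate reactions to build fluorescent reporter cassettes.
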