Addgene plasmid #229326: pXTK089 [CDS_mBlueberry2_PartType9]
Purpose: XanthoMoClo Golden Gate Part Plasmid for cloning, contains CDS_mBlueberry2_PartType9
Depositing lab: Michael Springer. Depositing organization: Harvard Medical School. Publication: XanthoMoClo horizontal line A Robust Modular Cloning Genetic Toolkit for the Genera Xanthobacter and Roseixanthobacter. Soltysiak MPM, Ory ALH, Lee AD, Christophersen CE, Jalihal AP, Springer M. ACS Synth Biol. 2025 Apr 18;14(4):1173-1190. doi: 10.1021/acssynbio.4c00806. Epub 2025 Mar 13. PubMed 40080684.
Backbone
  Vector backbone: pXTK
  Vector type: Bacterial Expression
Growth in bacteria
  Bacterial resistance: Ampicillin, 100 μg/mL
  Growth temperature: 37°C
  Growth strain: DH5alpha
  Copy number: Low Copy
Gene/Insert
  Gene/Insert name: mBlueberry2 (alt name: CDS_mBlueberry2_PartType9)
  Species: Synthetic
  Cloning method: Restriction Enzyme; 5′ cloning site unknown (unknown if destroyed)
Terms and licenses: Academic/Nonprofit Terms; Industry Terms: Not Available to Industry
How to cite: pXTK089 [CDS_mBlueberry2_PartType9] was a gift from Michael Springer (Addgene plasmid # 229326 ; http://n2t.net/addgene:229326 ; RRID:Addgene_229326)
